Addgene plasmid #166178: pDONR221-HBE1
Purpose: Gateway entry vector for N. furzeri HBE1
Depositing lab: Daniel Jarosz. Depositing organization: Stanford University. Publication: Tissue-specific landscape of protein aggregation and quality control in an aging vertebrate. Chen YR, Harel I, Singh PP, Ziv I, Moses E, Goshtchevsky U, Machado BE, Brunet A, Jarosz DF. Dev Cell. 2024 Jul 22;59(14):1892-1911.e13. doi: 10.1016/j.devcel.2024.04.014. Epub 2024 May 28. PubMed 38810654.
Backbone
  Vector backbone: pDONR221
  Vector type: Gateway Entry Vector
Growth in bacteria
  Bacterial resistance: Kanamycin, 50 μg/mL
  Growth temperature: 37°C
  Growth strain: DH5alpha
  Copy number: High Copy
Gene/Insert
  Gene/Insert name: HBE1
  Species: N. furzeri
  Insert size (bp): 444
  Cloning method: Gateway Cloning
Terms and licenses: Academic/Nonprofit Terms; Industry Terms: Not Available to Industry
Depositor comments: Stopless entry clone. Please visit https://doi.org/10.1101/2022.02.26.482120 for bioRxiv preprint. Also see Harel and Chen et al. 2024 (https://doi.org/10.1016/j.celrep.2023.112787)
How to cite: pDONR221-HBE1 was a gift from Daniel Jarosz (Addgene plasmid # 166178 ; http://n2t.net/addgene:166178 ; RRID:Addgene_166178)
