[The description below was written by a language model from this plasmid's Addgene catalogue record and pLannotate feature annotations shown in this document.]
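Description:
pDONR221-HBE1 is a Gateway entry clone built on the pDONR221 backbone, carrying the coding sequence of HBE1, a haemoglobin subunit gene, from the African turquoise killifish Nothobranchius furzeri. It is a small (about 3 kb) bacterial plasmid maintained at high copy from a ColE1/pUC-type origin and selected with kanamycin through an aminoglycoside phosphotransferase (KanR) gene. The backbone also contains the rrnB T1 and T2 transcription terminators upstream of the cloning region, which insulate the insert from read-through transcription in E. coli, a T7 promoter just outside the attL2 site, and short lacI and lacZα fragments that are vector remnants with no functional role.

The 444 bp insert sits between attL1 and attL2, the sites left after a BP recombination into the donor vector. The automated annotation labels this open reading frame as a homologue of rainbow trout haemoglobin beta-4. That reflects sequence similarity to the closest match in the annotation database and is consistent with a globin identity, but the catalogue entry identifies it as the killifish HBE1. The entry vector has no promoter positioned to express the insert, so the plasmid serves as a shuttle rather than an expression construct: an LR Clonase reaction transfers the ORF directionally into any attR-containing destination vector. The depositor notes that the clone lacks a stop codon, so it can be read through the attB2 site into C-terminal tags or reporters supplied by the destination vector. It was deposited with a study of tissue-specific protein aggregation and protein quality control in the ageing killifish, although the record does not specify which destination vectors or assays were used with this gene.
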