Features (pLannotate 1.2.2; 10 found; start..end, strand, type, name):
    121..213     +  CDS            lacI (fragment): lac repressor; lacI; The lac repressor binds to the lac operator to inhibit transcription in E. coli. This inhibition can be relieved by adding lactose or isopropyl-β-D-thiogalactopyranoside (IPTG).
    268..295     -  terminator     rrnB T2 terminator: transcription terminator T2 from the E. coli rrnB gene
    427..470     +  terminator     rrnB T1 terminator: Escherichia coli rrnB; transcription terminator T1 from the E. coli rrnB gene
    517..553     -  CDS            lacZα (fragment): LacZα fragment of β-galactosidase; lacZ fragment
    569..668     +  protein_bind   attL1: mutant version of attL; recombination site for the Gateway® LR reaction LR Clonase™
    689..1132    +  CDS            hbb4: HBB4_ONCMY - Experimental evidence at protein level: Swiss-Prot protein existence level 1. Involved in oxygen transport from gills to the various peripheral tissues. From Oncorhynchus mykiss (Rainbow trout) (Salmo gairdneri).
   1134..1233    -  protein_bind   attL2: mutant version of attL; recombination site for the Gateway® LR reaction LR Clonase™
   1251..1269    -  promoter       T7 promoter: promoter for bacteriophage T7 RNA polymerase
   1403..2212    +  CDS            KanR: aminoglycoside phosphotransferase; aph(3')-Ia; confers resistance to kanamycin in bacteria or G418 (Geneticin®) in eukaryotes
   2359..2947    +  rep_origin     ori: high-copy-number ColE1/pMB1/pBR322/pUC origin of replication
>Addgene plasmid #166178 | pDONR221-HBE1 | addgene full sequence | sequence record 329521 | Addgene NGS Result
CTTTCCTGCGTTATCCCCTGATTCTGTGGATAACCGTATTACCGCCTTTGAGTGAGCTGATACCGCTCGC
CGCAGCCGAACGACCGAGCGCAGCGAGTCAGTGAGCGAGGAAGCGGAAGAGCGCCCAATACGCAAACCGC
CTCTCCCCGCGCGTTGGCCGATTCATTAATGCAGCTGGCACGACAGGTTTCCCGACTGGAAAGCGGGCAG
TGAGCGCAACGCAATTAATACGCGTACCGCTAGCCAGGAAGAGTTTGTAGAAACGCAAAAAGGCCATCCG
TCAGGATGGCCTTCTGCTTAGTTTGATGCCTGGCAGTTTATGGCGGGCGTCCTGCCCGCCACCCTCCGGG
CCGTTGCTTCACAACGTTCAAATCCGCTCCCGGCGGATTTGTCCTACTCAGGAGAGCGTTCACCGACAAA
CAACAGATAAAACGAAAGGCCCAGTCTTCCGACTGAGCCTTTCGTTTTATTTGATGCCTGGCAGTTCCCT
ACTCTCGCGTTAACGCTAGCATGGATGTTTTCCCAGTCACGACGTTGTAAAACGACGGCCAGTCTTAAGC
TCGGGCCCCAAATAATGATTTTATTTTGACTGATAGTGACCTGTTCGTTGCAACAAATTGATGAGCAATG
CTTTTTTATAATGCCAACTTTGTACAAAAAAGCAGGCTTCGAAGGAGATAACAAAATGATGGTCGAGTGG
ACAGATGCCGAGCGCAGCGCCATCACCACCCTGTGGTCGAACATCGATGTGGGTGAGATCGGACCCCAGG
CTTTGACCAGGCTTCTGGTCGTGTTTCCGTGGACTCAGAGATACTTTGGGACCTTTGGAGACCTCTCCAC
CACCGCCGCCATCCTCGGAAACCCCAAAGTGGCCAACCATGGAAAGACAGTGATGGGTGGACTGGAGTCT
GCTGTGAAGAACATGGACAACATCAAGAACACCTACGCCAAGCTGAGTGTGATGCACTCTGAGAAGCTCC
ATGTGGATCCTGATAACTTCAGGCTTCTGGCTGAGTGCATCTCTGTGTGTGTGGCTGCCAAGTTTGGCCC
CAGCGTCTTCACCGCTGGTTTCCAGGAGGCCTGGCAGAAGTTCCTGGCTGTGGTTGTCTCTGCTCTGGGC
AGACAGTACCACGACCCAGCTTTCTTGTACAAAGTTGGCATTATAAGAAAGCATTGCTTATCAATTTGTT
GCAACGAACAGGTCACTATCAGTCAAAATAAAATCATTATTTGCCATCCAGCTGATATCCCCTATAGTGA
GTCGTATTACATGGTCATAGCTGTTTCCTGGCAGCTCTGGCCCGTGTCTCAAAATCTCTGATGTTACATT
GCACAAGATAAAAATATATCATCATGAACAATAAAACTGTCTGCTTACATAAACAGTAATACAAGGGGTG
TTATGAGCCATATTCAACGGGAAACGTCGAGGCCGCGATTAAATTCCAACATGGATGCTGATTTATATGG
GTATAAATGGGCTCGCGATAATGTCGGGCAATCAGGTGCGACAATCTATCGCTTGTATGGGAAGCCCGAT
GCGCCAGAGTTGTTTCTGAAACATGGCAAAGGTAGCGTTGCCAATGATGTTACAGATGAGATGGTCAGAC
TAAACTGGCTGACGGAATTTATGCCTCTTCCGACCATCAAGCATTTTATCCGTACTCCTGATGATGCATG
GTTACTCACCACTGCGATCCCCGGAAAAACAGCATTCCAGGTATTAGAAGAATATCCTGATTCAGGTGAA
AATATTGTTGATGCGCTGGCAGTGTTCCTGCGCCGGTTGCATTCGATTCCTGTTTGTAATTGTCCTTTTA
ACAGCGATCGCGTATTTCGTCTCGCTCAGGCGCAATCACGAATGAATAACGGTTTGGTTGATGCGAGTGA
TTTTGATGACGAGCGTAATGGCTGGCCTGTTGAACAAGTCTGGAAAGAAATGCATAAACTTTTGCCATTC
TCACCGGATTCAGTCGTCACTCATGGTGATTTCTCACTTGATAACCTTATTTTTGACGAGGGGAAATTAA
TAGGTTGTATTGATGTTGGACGAGTCGGAATCGCAGACCGATACCAGGATCTTGCCATCCTATGGAACTG
CCTCGGTGAGTTTTCTCCTTCATTACAGAAACGGCTTTTTCAAAAATATGGTATTGATAATCCTGATATG
AATAAATTGCAGTTTCATTTGATGCTCGATGAGTTTTTCTAATCAGAATTGGTTAATTGGTTGTAACACT
GGCAGAGCATTACGCTGACTTGACGGGACGGCGCAAGCTCATGACCAAAATCCCTTAACGTGAGTTACGC
GTCGTTCCACTGAGCGTCAGACCCCGTAGAAAAGATCAAAGGATCTTCTTGAGATCCTTTTTTTCTGCGC
GTAATCTGCTGCTTGCAAACAAAAAAACCACCGCTACCAGCGGTGGTTTGTTTGCCGGATCAAGAGCTAC
CAACTCTTTTTCCGAAGGTAACTGGCTTCAGCAGAGCGCAGATACCAAATACTGTTCTTCTAGTGTAGCC
GTAGTTAGGCCACCACTTCAAGAACTCTGTAGCACCGCCTACATACCTCGCTCTGCTAATCCTGTTACCA
GTGGCTGCTGCCAGTGGCGATAAGTCGTGTCTTACCGGGTTGGACTCAAGACGATAGTTACCGGATAAGG
CGCAGCGGTCGGGCTGAACGGGGGGTTCGTGCACACAGCCCAGCTTGGAGCGAACGACCTACACCGAACT
GAGATACCTACAGCGTGAGCTATGAGAAAGCGCCACGCTTCCCGAAGGGAGAAAGGCGGACAGGTATCCG
GTAAGCGGCAGGGTCGGAACAGGAGAGCGCACGAGGGAGCTTCCAGGGGGAAACGCCTGGTATCTTTATA
GTCCTGTCGGGTTTCGCCACCTCTGACTTGAGCGTCGATTTTTGTGATGCTCGTCAGGGGGGCGGAGCCT
ATGGAAAAACGCCAGCAACGCGGCCTTTTTACGGTTCCTGGCCTTTTGCTGGCCTTTTGCTCACATGTT
