>Addgene plasmid #166178 | pDONR221-HBE1 | depositor partial sequence | sequence record 322727 | insert sequence
ATGGTCGAGTGGACAGATGCCGAGCGCAGCGCCATCACCACCCTGTGGTCGAACATCGATGTGGGTGAGA
TCGGACCCCAGGCTTTGACCAGGCTTCTGGTCGTGTTTCCGTGGACTCAGAGATACTTTGGGACCTTTGG
AGACCTCTCCACCACCGCCGCCATCCTCGGAAACCCCAAAGTGGCCAACCATGGAAAGACAGTGATGGGT
GGACTGGAGTCTGCTGTGAAGAACATGGACAACATCAAGAACACCTACGCCAAGCTGAGTGTGATGCACT
CTGAGAAGCTCCATGTGGATCCTGATAACTTCAGGCTTCTGGCTGAGTGCATCTCTGTGTGTGTGGCTGC
CAAGTTTGGCCCCAGCGTCTTCACCGCTGGTTTCCAGGAGGCCTGGCAGAAGTTCCTGGCTGTGGTTGTC
TCTGCTCTGGGCAGACAGTACCAC
